>Addgene plasmid #106012 | Opto-GPR26 | addgene full sequence | sequence record 209621 | Addgene NGS Result
AATTGCATGAAGAATCTGCTTAGGGTTAGGCGTTTTGCGCTGCTTCGCGATGTACGGGCCAGATATACGC
GTTGACATTGATTATTGACTAGTTATTAATAGTAATCAATTACGGGGTCATTAGTTCATAGCCCATATAT
GGAGTTCCGCGTTACATAACTTACGGTAAATGGCCCGCCTGGCTGACCGCCCAACGACCCCCGCCCATTG
ACGTCAATAATGACGTATGTTCCCATAGTAACGCCAATAGGGACTTTCCATTGACGTCAATGGGTGGAGT
ATTTACGGTAAACTGCCCACTTGGCAGTACATCAAGTGTATCATATGCCAAGTACGCCCCCTATTGACGT
CAATGACGGTAAATGGCCCGCCTGGCATTATGCCCAGTACATGACCTTATGGGACTTTCCTACTTGGCAG
TACATCTACGTATTAGTCATCGCTATTACCATGGTGATGCGGTTTTGGCAGTACATCAATGGGCGTGGAT
AGCGGTTTGACTCACGGGGATTTCCAAGTCTCCACCCCATTGACGTCAATGGGAGTTTGTTTTGGCACCA
AAATCAACGGGACTTTCCAAAATGTCGTAACAACTCCGCCCCATTGACGCAAATGGGCGGTAGGCGTGTA
CGGTGGGAGGTCTATATAAGCAGAGCTCTCTGGCTAACTAGAGAACCCACTGCTTACTGGCTTATCGAAA
TTAATACGACTCACTATAGGGAGACACAAGCTGGCTAGCGTTTAAACGGGCCCTCTAGACTCGAGCACCA
TGAAAACGATCATCGCCCTGAGCTACATCTTCTGCCTGGTATTCGCCATGTACACCGATATAGAGATGAA
CAGGCTGGGAAAGGATAGCCTCATGAACGGGACCGAGGGCCCAAACTTCTACGTGCCTTTCTCCAACAAG
ACGGGCGTGGTGCGCAGCCCCTTCGAGGCCCCGCAGTACTACCTGGCGGAGCCATGGCAGTTCTCCATGC
TGGCCGCCTACATGTTCCTGCTGATCATGCTTGGCTTCCCCATCAACTTCCTCACGCTGTACGTCCTGCT
GCACAGCGCGGACATCCGCCGCCAGGCGCTCAACTACATCCTGCTCAACCTGGCCGTGGCCGACCTCTTC
ATGGTGTTCGGGGGCTTCACCACCACCCTCTACACCTCTCTGCACGGGTACTTCGTCTTTGGGCCCACGG
GCTGCAACCTGGAGGGCTTCTTTGCCACCTTGGGCGGTGAAATTGCACTGTGGTCCTTGGTGGTCCTGGC
CATCGAGCGGTACGTGGTGGTGGTGTTCCCGTTGAGCTACCGGGCCAAGATGCGCCTCCGCGACGCCATC
ATGGGCGTCGCCTTCACCTGGGTCATGGCTCTGGCCTGTGCCGCGCCCCCCCTCGTCGGCTGGTCCAGGT
ACATCCCGGAGGGCATGCAGTGCTCGTGCGGGATTGACTACTACACGCCCCACGAGGAAACCAACAATGA
GTCGTTCGTCATCTACATGTTCGTGGTCCACTTCATCATCCCCCTGATTGTCATATTCTTCTGCTACGGA
AAGGTGCTCAAGGTGGCCCGCTTCCATTGCAAGCGCATCGACGTGATCACCATGCAGACGCTGGTGCTGC
TGGTGGACCTGCACCCCAGTGTGCGGGAACGCTGTCTGGAGGAGCAGAAGCGGAGGCGACAGCGAGCCAC
CCGCATGGTGATCATCATGGTCATCGCTTTCCTAATCTGCTGGCTGCCCTACGCTGGGGTGGCGTTCTAC
ATCTTCACCCATCAGGGCTCTGACTTTGGCCCCATCTTCATGACCATCCCGGCTTTCTTTGCCAAGACTT
CTGCCGTCTACAACCCCGTCATCTACATCATGATGAACAAGCAGTTCCGCAAAAGCTGCAAGGAGATTCT
GAACAGGCTCCTGCACAGACGCTCCATCCACTCCTCTGGCCTCACAGGCGACTCTCACAGCCAGAACATT
CTGCCGGTGTCTGAGACAGAAACCAGCCAAGTGGCGCCTGCCTAAGAATTCCACCACACTGGACTAGTGG
ATCCGAGCTCGGTACCAAGCTTAAGTTTAAACCGCTGATCAGCCTCGACTGTGCCTTCTAGTTGCCAGCC
ATCTGTTGTTTGCCCCTCCCCCGTGCCTTCCTTGACCCTGGAAGGTGCCACTCCCACTGTCCTTTCCTAA
TAAAATGAGGAAATTGCATCGCATTGTCTGAGTAGGTGTCATTCTATTCTGGGGGGTGGGGTGGGGCAGG
ACAGCAAGGGGGAGGATTGGGAAGAGAATAGCAGGCATGCTGGGGATGCGGTGGGCTCTATGGCTTCTGA
GGCGGAAAGAACCAGCTGGGGCTCTAGGGGGTATCCCC
[124 nt withheld, positions 2349-2472]
C
[91 nt withheld, positions 2474-2564]
A
[49 nt withheld, positions 2566-2614]
CCTTTGACGTTGGAGTCCACGTTCTTT
[37 nt withheld, positions 2642-2678]
ACCCTATCTCGGTCTATTCTTTTGATTTATAAGGGATTTTGTCGATTTCGGCCTATTGGTTAAAAAATGA
GCTGATTTAACAAAAATTTAACGCGAATTAATTCTGTGGAATGTGTGTCAGTTAGGGTGTGGAAAGTCCC
CAGGCTCCCCAGCAGGCAGAAGTATGCAAAGCATGCATCTCAATTAGTCAGCAACCAGGTGTGGAAAGTC
CCCAGGCTCCCCAGCAGGCAGAAGTATGCAAAGCATGCATCTCAATTAGTCAGCAACCATAGTCCCGCCC
CTAACTCCGCCCATCCCGCCCCTAACTCCGCCCAGTTCCGCCCATTCTCCGCCCCATGGCTGACTAATTT
TTTTTATTTATGCAGAGGCCGAGGCCGCCTCTGCCTCTGAGCTATTCCAGAAGTAGTGAGGAGGCTTTTT
TGGAGGCCTAGGCTTTTGCAAAAAGCTCCCGGGAGCTTGTATATCCATTTTCGGATCTGATCAAGAGACA
GGATGAGGATCGTTTCGCATGATTGAACAAGATGGATTGCACGCAGGTTCTCCGGCCGCTTGGGTGGAGA
GGCTATTCGGCTATGACTGGGCACAACAGACAATCGGCTGCTCTGATGCCGCCGTGTTCCGGCTGTCAGC
GCAGGGGCGCCCGGTTCTTTTTGTCAAGACCGACCTGTCCGGTGCCCTGAATGAACTGCAGGACGAGGCA
GCGCGGCTATCGTGGCTGGCCACGACGGGCGTTCCTTGCGCAGCTGTGCTCGACGTTGTCACTGAAGCGG
GAAGGGACTGGCTGCTATTGGGCGAAGTGCCGGGGCAGGATCTCCTGTCATCTCACCTTGCTCCTGCCGA
GAAAGTATCCATCATGGCTGATGCAATGCGGCGGCTGCATACGCTTGATCCGGCTACCTGCCCATTCGAC
CACCAAGCGAAACATCGCATCGAGCGAGCACGTACTCGGATGGAAGCCGGTCTTGTCGATCAGGATGATC
TGGACGAAGAACATCAGGGGCTCGCGCCAGCCGAACTGTTCGCCAGGCTCAAGGCGCGCATGCCCGACGG
CGAGGATCTCGTCGTGACCCATGGCGATGCCTGCTTGCCGAATATCATGGTGGAAAATGGCCGCTTTTCT
GGATTCATCGACTGTGGCCGGCTGGGTGTGGCGGACCGCTATCAGGACATAGCGTTGGCTACCCGTGATA
TTGCTGAAGAACTTGGCGGCGAATGGGCTGACCGCTTCCTCGTGCTTTACGGTATCGCCGCTCCCGATTC
GCAGCGCATCGCCTTCTATCGCCTTCTTGACGAGTTCTTCTGAGCGGGACTCTGGGGTTCGAAATGACCG
ACCAAGCGACGCCCAACCTGCCATCACGAGATTTCGATTCCACCGCCGCCTTCTATGAAAGGTTGGGCTT
CGGAATCGTTTTCCGGGACGCCGGCTGGATGATCCTCCAGCGCGGGGATCTCATGCTGGAGTTCTTCGCC
CACCCCAACTTGTTTATTGCAGCTTATAATGGTTACAAATAAAGCAATAGCATCACAAATTTCACAAATA
AAGCATTTTTTTCACTGCATTCTAGTTGTGGTTTGTCCAAACTCATCAATGTATCTTATCATGTCTGTAT
ACCGTCGACCTCTAGCTAGAGCTTGGCGTAATCATGGTCATAGCTGTTTCCTGTGTGAAATTGTTATCCG
CTCACAATTCCACACAACATACGAGCCGGAAGCATAAAGTGTAAAGCCTGGGGTGCCTAATGAGTGAGCT
AACTCACATTAATTGCGTTGCGCTCACTGCCCGCTTTCCAGTCGGGAAACCTGTCGTGCCAGCTGCATTA
ATGAATCGGCCAACGCGCGGGGAGAGGCGGTTTGCGTATTGGGCGCTCTTGCGCTTCCTCGCTCACTGAC
TCGCTGCGCTCGGTCGTTCGGCTGCGGCGAGCGGTATCAGCTCACTCAAAGGCGGTAATACGGTTATCCA
CAGAATCAGGGGATAACGCAGGAAAGAACATGTGAGCAAAAGGCCAGCAAAAGGCCAGGAACCGTAAAAA
GGCCGCGTTGCTGGCGTTTTTCCATAGGCTCCGCCCCCCTGACGAGCATCACAAAAATCGACGCTCAAGT
CAGAGGTGGCGAAACCCGACAGGACTATAAAGATACCAGGCGTTTCCCCCTGGAAGCTCCCTCGTGCGCT
CTCCTGTTCCGACCCTGCCGCTTACCGGATACCTGTCCGCCTTTCTCCCTTCGGGAAGCGTGGCGCTTTC
TCATAGCTCACGCTGTAGGTATCTCAGTTCGGTGTAGGTCGTTCGCTCCAAGCTGGGCTGTGTGCACGAA
CCCCCCGTTCAGCCCGACCGCTGCGCCTTATCCGGTAACTATCGTCTTGAGTCCAACCCGGTAAGACACG
ACTTATCGCCACTGGCAGCAGCCACTGGTAACAGGATTAGCAGAGCGAGGTATGTAGGCGGTGCTACAGA
GTTCTTGAAGTGGTGGCCTAACTACGGCTACACTAGAAGAACAGTATTTGGTATCTGCGCTCTGCTGAAG
CCAGTTACCTTCGGAAAAAGAGTTGGTAGCTCTTGATCCGGCAAACAAACCACCGCTGGTAGCGGTGGTT
TTTTTGTTTGCAAGCAGCAGATTACGCGCAGAAAAAAAGGATCTCAAGAAGATCCTTTGATCTTTTCTAC
GGGGTCTGACGCTCAGTGGAACGAAAACTCACGTTAAGGGATTTTGGTCATGAGATTATCAAAAAGGATC
TTCACCTAGATCCTTTTAAATTAAAAATGAAGTTTTAAATCAATCTAAAGTATATATGAGTAAACTTGGT
CTGACAGTTACCAATGCTTAATCAGTGAGGCACCTATCTCAGCGATCTGTCTATTTCGTTCATCCATAGT
TGCCTGACTCCCCGTCGTGTAGATAACTACGATACGGGAGGGCTTACCATCTGGCCCCAGTGCTGCAATG
ATACCGCGGGACCCACGCTCACCGGCTCCAGATTTATCAGCAATAAACCAGCCAGCCGGAAGGGCCGAGC
GCAGAAGTGGTCCTGCAACTTTATCCGCCTCCATCCAGTCTATTAATTGTTGCCGGGAAGCTAGAGTAAG
TAGTTCGCCAGTTAATAGTTTGCGCAACGTTGTTGCCATTGCTACAGGCATCGTGGTGTCACGCTCGTCG
TTTGGTATGGCTTCATTCAGCTCCGGTTCCCAACGATCAAGGCGAGTTACATGATCCCCCATGTTGTGCA
AAAAAGCGGTTAGCTCCTTCGGTCCTCCGATCGTTGTCAGAAGTAAGTTGGCCGCAGTGTTATCACTCAT
GGTTATGGCAGCACTGCATAATTCTCTTACTGTCATGCCATCCGTAAGATGCTTTTCTGTGACTGGTGAG
TACTCAACCAAGTCATTCTGAGAATAGTGTATGCGGCGACCGAGTTGCTCTTGCCCGGCGTCAATACGGG
ATAATACCGCGCCACATAGCAGAACTTTAAAAGTGCTCATCATTGGAAAACGTTCTTCGGGGCGAAAACT
CTCAAGGATCTTACCACTGTTGAGATCCAGTTCGATGTAACCCACTCGTGCACCCAACTGATCTTCAGCA
TCTTTTACTTTCACCAGCGTTTCTGGGTGAGCAAAAACAGGAAGGCAAAATGCCGCAAAAAAGGGAATAA
GGGCGACACGGAAATGTTGAATACTCATACTCTTCCTTTTTCAATATTATTGAAGCATTTATCAGGGTTA
TTGTCTCATGAGCGGATACATATTTGAATGTATTTAGAAAAATAAACAAATAGGGGTTCCGCGCACATTT
CCCCGAAAAGTGCCACCTGACGTCGACGGATCGGGAGATCTCCCGATCCCCTATGGTGCACTCTCAGTAC
AATCTGCTCTGATGCCGCATAGTTAAGCCAGTATCTGCTCCCTGCTTGTGTGTTGGAGGTCGCTGAGTAG
TGCGCGAGCAAAATTTAAGCTACAACAAGGCAAGGCTTGACCGAC
Features (pLannotate 1.2.2; 21 found; start..end, strand, type, name):
     74..453     +  enhancer       CMV enhancer: human cytomegalovirus immediate early enhancer
    454..657     +  promoter       CMV promoter: human cytomegalovirus (CMV) immediate early promoter
    653..686     +  LTR            5' LTR (truncated) (fragment): truncated 5' long terminal repeat (LTR) from HIV-1
    702..720     +  promoter       T7 promoter: promoter for bacteriophage T7 RNA polymerase
    863..2002    +  CDS            RHO: OPSD_BOVIN - Experimental evidence at protein level: Swiss-Prot protein existence level 1. Photoreceptor required for image-forming vision at low light intensity. Required for photoreceptor cell viability after birth (By similarity). Light-induced isomerization of 11-cis to all-trans retinal triggers a conformational change that activates signaling via G- proteins (PubMed:10926528, PubMed:12044163, PubMed:11972040, PubMed:16908857, PubMed:16586416, PubMed:17060607, PubMed:17449675, PubMed:18818650, PubMed:21389983, PubMed:22198838, PubMed:23579341, PubMed:25205354, PubMed:27458239). Subsequent
    878..916     +  CDS            opsin tag: segment of bovine rhodopsin containing a signal for N-linked glycosylation (Favaloro et al., 2008) The asparagine in the NKT tripeptide will be glycosylated if this sequence is exposed to the ER lumen.
   2079..2190    +  polyA_signal   bGH poly(A) signal: bovine growth hormone polyadenylation signal
   2307..2328    +  promoter       SV40 promoter (fragment): SV40 enhancer and early promoter
   2349..2707    +  rep_origin     f1 ori (sequence partly withheld): f1 bacteriophage origin of replication; arrow indicates direction of (+) strand synthesis
   2791..3120    +  promoter       SV40 promoter: SV40 enhancer and early promoter
   3187..3978    +  CDS            neo: KKA2_KLEPN - Also known as kan, nptII. Experimental evidence at protein level: Swiss-Prot protein existence level 1. Resistance to kanamycin, neomycin, paromomycin, ribostamycin, butirosin and gentamicin B. From Klebsiella pneumoniae.
   4002..4160    +  CDS            ble (fragment): BLE_KLEPN - Experimental evidence at protein level: Swiss-Prot protein existence level 1. Binding protein with a strong affinity to the bleomycin family of antibiotics. Binds to CL990; an antimitotic-antibiotic compound. From Klebsiella pneumoniae.
   4155..4276    +  polyA_signal   SV40 poly(A) signal: SV40 polyadenylation signal
   4349..4365    -  protein_bind   lac operator: The lac repressor binds to the lac operator to inhibit transcription in E. coli. This inhibition can be relieved by adding lactose or isopropyl-β-D-thiogalactopyranoside (IPTG). lac repressor encoded by lacI
   4373..4403    -  promoter       lac promoter: promoter for the E. coli lac operon
   4418..4439    -  protein_bind   CAP binding site: CAP binding activates transcription in the presence of cAMP. E. coli catabolite activator protein
   4452..4544    -  CDS            lacI (fragment): lac repressor; lacI; The lac repressor binds to the lac operator to inhibit transcription in E. coli. This inhibition can be relieved by adding lactose or isopropyl-β-D-thiogalactopyranoside (IPTG).
   4727..5315    -  rep_origin     ori: high-copy-number ColE1/pMB1/pBR322/pUC origin of replication
   5486..6346    -  CDS            AmpR: β-lactamase; bla; confers resistance to ampicillin, carbenicillin, and related antibiotics
   6347..6451    -  promoter       AmpR promoter: bla
   6510..6562    -  misc_feature   bom (fragment): basis of mobility region from pBR322
