[The description below was written by a language model from this plasmid's Addgene catalogue record and pLannotate feature annotations shown in this document.]
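Description:
Opto-GPR26 is a mammalian expression plasmid built on the pcDNA3.1(-) backbone that encodes a light-activatable chimeric G-protein coupled receptor combining bovine rhodopsin with the human orphan receptor GPR26. The roughly 1.2 kb insert sits downstream of the human cytomegalovirus immediate-early enhancer and promoter and is terminated by the bovine growth hormone polyadenylation signal; a T7 promoter lies between the CMV promoter and the coding region. The chimera carries an N-terminal VSV-G epitope and a C-terminal rhodopsin 1D4 epitope for detection. Automated annotation labels the whole open reading frame as bovine rhodopsin and picks out the N-terminal opsin segment with its N-linked glycosylation signal, which shows the rhodopsin-derived part of the protein. The GPR26-derived segments are not annotated separately, and the record does not specify which receptor regions come from which parent.

In bacteria the plasmid is maintained through a high-copy ColE1/pUC-type origin and selected with ampicillin via the β-lactamase gene. An f1 origin is also present. For mammalian cells, an SV40 early promoter drives a neomycin phosphotransferase gene followed by the SV40 polyadenylation signal, allowing G418 selection of stable transfectants. Short annotated hits such as the HIV-1 LTR, ble, lacI and bom fragments appear to be backbone remnants or partial matches rather than functional elements.

The construct belongs to a set designed to optically functionalize human Class A orphan GPCRs, so that light can substitute for an unknown ligand in studying the receptor's downstream signalling. The depositor notes that it was assembled by two-step cloning and that the flanking sites cannot be used for subcloning.
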