Addgene plasmid #106012: Opto-GPR26
Purpose: Expression of a chimeric G-protein coupled receptor (Rhodopsin-GPR26; Opto-GPR26; B2)
Depositing lab: Harald Janovjak. Depositing organization: Institute of Science and Technology Austria (I.S.T. Austria). Publication: Optical functionalization of human Class A orphan G-protein-coupled receptors. Morri M, Sanchez-Romero I, Tichy AM, Kainrath S, Gerrard EJ, Hirschfeld PP, Schwarz J, Janovjak H. Nat Commun. 2018 May 16;9(1):1950. doi: 10.1038/s41467-018-04342-1. PubMed 29769519.
Backbone
  Vector backbone: pcDNA3.1-
  Backbone manufacturer: Invitrogen
  Backbone size w/o insert (bp): 5427
  Vector type: Mammalian Expression
  Selectable markers: Neomycin (select with G418)
Growth in bacteria
  Bacterial resistance: Ampicillin, 100 μg/mL
  Growth temperature: 37°C
  Growth strain: DH5alpha
  Copy number: High Copy
Gene/Insert
  Gene/Insert name: Opto-GPR26
  Species: H. sapiens (human), B. taurus (bovine)
  Insert size (bp): 1236
  Mutation: Chimeric receptor protein
  Entrez Gene: GPR26
  Promoter: CMV
  Tag / fusion protein: VSV-G (N terminal on insert); Rhodopsin-1D4 (C terminal on insert)
  Cloning method: Restriction Enzyme; 5′ cloning site unknown (unknown if destroyed); 3′ cloning site unknown (unknown if destroyed)
  Sequencing primers: 5′ CMV_F (CGCAAATGGGCGGTAGGCGTG); 3′ pcDNA_R (CAACAGATGGCTGGCAAC)
Terms and licenses: Academic/Nonprofit Terms; Industry Terms: Not Available to Industry
Depositor comments: two step cloning; 5' and 3' sites cannot be used for (sub)cloning
How to cite: Opto-GPR26 was a gift from Harald Janovjak (Addgene plasmid # 106012 ; http://n2t.net/addgene:106012 ; RRID:Addgene_106012)
