>Addgene plasmid #106012 | Opto-GPR26 | depositor partial sequence | sequence record 200775 | Opto-GPR26
ATGAAAACGATCATCGCCCTGAGCTACATCTTCTGCCTGGTATTCGCCATGTACACCGATATAGAGATGA
ACAGGCTGGGAAAGGATAGCCTCATGAACGGGACCGAGGGCCCAAACTTCTACGTGCCTTTCTCCAACAA
GACGGGCGTGGTGCGCAGCCCCTTCGAGGCCCCGCAGTACTACCTGGCGGAGCCATGGCAGTTCTCCATG
CTGGCCGCCTACATGTTCCTGCTGATCATGCTTGGCTTCCCCATCAACTTCCTCACGCTGTACGTCCTGC
TGCACAGCGCGGACATCCGCCGCCAGGCGCTCAACTACATCCTGCTCAACCTGGCCGTGGCCGACCTCTT
CATGGTGTTCGGGGGCTTCACCACCACCCTCTACACCTCTCTGCACGGGTACTTCGTCTTTGGGCCCACG
GGCTGCAACCTGGAGGGCTTCTTTGCCACCTTGGGCGGTGAAATTGCACTGTGGTCCTTGGTGGTCCTGG
CCATCGAGCGGTACGTGGTGGTGGTGTTCCCGTTGAGCTACCGGGCCAAGATGCGCCTCCGCGACGCCAT
CATGGGCGTCGCCTTCACCTGGGTCATGGCTCTGGCCTGTGCCGCGCCCCCCCTCGTCGGCTGGTCCAGG
TACATCCCGGAGGGCATGCAGTGCTCGTGCGGGATTGACTACTACACGCCCCACGAGGAAACCAACAATG
AGTCGTTCGTCATCTACATGTTCGTGGTCCACTTCATCATCCCCCTGATTGTCATATTCTTCTGCTACGG
AAAGGTGCTCAAGGTGGCCCGCTTCCATTGCAAGCGCATCGACGTGATCACCATGCAGACGCTGGTGCTG
CTGGTGGACCTGCACCCCAGTGTGCGGGAACGCTGTCTGGAGGAGCAGAAGCGGAGGCGACAGCGAGCCA
CCCGCATGGTGATCATCATGGTCATCGCTTTCCTAATCTGCTGGCTGCCCTACGCTGGGGTGGCGTTCTA
CATCTTCACCCATCAGGGCTCTGACTTTGGCCCCATCTTCATGACCATCCCGGCTTTCTTTGCCAAGACT
TCTGCCGTCTACAACCCCGTCATCTACATCATGATGAACAAGCAGTTCCGCAAAAGCTGCAAGGAGATTC
TGAACAGGCTCCTGCACAGACGCTCCATCCACTCCTCTGGCCTCACAGGCGACTCTCACAGCCAGAACAT
TCTGCCGGTGTCTGAGACAGAAACCAGCCAAGTGGCGCCTGCCTAA
